>Addgene plasmid #32277 | TAL039 | depositor full sequence | sequence record 36589 | TAL039 sequence 2827 bps
TCGCGCGTTTCGGTGATGACGGTGAAAACCTCTGACACATGCAGCTCCCGGAGACGGTCACAGCTTGTCT
GTAAGCGGATGCCGGGAGCAGACAAGCCCGTCAGGGCGCGTCAGCGGGTGTTGGCGGGTGTCGGGGCTGG
CTTAACTATGCGGCATCAGAGCAGATTGTACTGAGAGTGCACCATATGCGGTGTGAAATACCGCACAGAT
GCGTAAGGAGAAAATACCGCATCAGGCGCCATTCGCCATTCAGGCTGCGCAACTGTTGGGAAGGGCGATC
GGTGCGGGCCTCTTCGCTATTACGCCAGCTGGCGAAAGGGGGATGTGCTGCAAGGCGATTAAGTTGGGTA
ACGCCAGGGTTTTCCCAGTCACGACGTTGTAAAACGACGGCCAGTGAATTCGAGCTCGGTACCTCGCGAA
TGCATCTAGAGAAGACAACTGACCCCAGACCAGGTAGTCGCAATCGCGAACAATAATGGGGGAAAGCAAG
CCCTGGAAACCGTGCAAAGGTTGTTGCCGGTCCTTTGTCAAGACCACGGCCTGAAGAGACCGGATCCCGG
GCCCGTCGACTGCAGAGGCCTGCATGCAAGCTTGGCGTAATCATGGTCATAGCTGTTTCCTGTGTGAAAT
TGTTATCCGCTCACAATTCCACACAACATACGAGCCGGAAGCATAAAGTGTAAAGCCTGGGGTGCCTAAT
GAGTGAGCTAACTCACATTAATTGCGTTGCGCTCACTGCCCGCTTTCCAGTCGGGAAACCTGTCGTGCCA
GCTGCATTAATGAATCGGCCAACGCGCGGGGAGAGGCGGTTTGCGTATTGGGCGCTCTTCCGCTTCCTCG
CTCACTGACTCGCTGCGCTCGGTCGTTCGGCTGCGGCGAGCGGTATCAGCTCACTCAAAGGCGGTAATAC
GGTTATCCACAGAATCAGGGGATAACGCAGGAAAGAACATGTGAGCAAAAGGCCAGCAAAAGGCCAGGAA
CCGTAAAAAGGCCGCGTTGCTGGCGTTTTTCCATAGGCTCCGCCCCCCTGACGAGCATCACAAAAATCGA
CGCTCAAGTCAGAGGTGGCGAAACCCGACAGGACTATAAAGATACCAGGCGTTTCCCCCTGGAAGCTCCC
TCGTGCGCTCTCCTGTTCCGACCCTGCCGCTTACCGGATACCTGTCCGCCTTTCTCCCTTCGGGAAGCGT
GGCGCTTTCTCATAGCTCACGCTGTAGGTATCTCAGTTCGGTGTAGGTCGTTCGCTCCAAGCTGGGCTGT
GTGCACGAACCCCCCGTTCAGCCCGACCGCTGCGCCTTATCCGGTAACTATCGTCTTGAGTCCAACCCGG
TAAGACACGACTTATCGCCACTGGCAGCAGCCACTGGTAACAGGATTAGCAGAGCGAGGTATGTAGGCGG
TGCTACAGAGTTCTTGAAGTGGTGGCCTAACTACGGCTACACTAGAAGAACAGTATTTGGTATCTGCGCT
CTGCTGAAGCCAGTTACCTTCGGAAAAAGAGTTGGTAGCTCTTGATCCGGCAAACAAACCACCGCTGGTA
GCGGTGGTTTTTTTGTTTGCAAGCAGCAGATTACGCGCAGAAAAAAAGGATCTCAAGAAGATCCTTTGAT
CTTTTCTACGGGGTCTGACGCTCAGTGGAACGAAAACTCACGTTAAGGGATTTTGGTCATGAGATTATCA
AAAAGGATCTTCACCTAGATCCTTTTAAATTAAAAATGAAGTTTTAAATCAATCTAAAGTATATATGAGT
AAACTTGGTCTGACAGTTACCAATGCTTAATCAGTGAGGCACCTATCTCAGCGATCTGTCTATTTCGTTC
ATCCATAGTTGCCTGACTCCCCGTCGTGTAGATAACTACGATACGGGAGGGCTTACCATCTGGCCCCAGT
GCTGCAATGATACCGCGAGAGCCACGCTCACCGGCTCCAGATTTATCAGCAATAAACCAGCCAGCCGGAA
GGGCCGAGCGCAGAAGTGGTCCTGCAACTTTATCCGCCTCCATCCAGTCTATTAATTGTTGCCGGGAAGC
TAGAGTAAGTAGTTCGCCAGTTAATAGTTTGCGCAACGTTGTTGCCATTGCTACAGGCATCGTGGTGTCA
CGCTCGTCGTTTGGTATGGCTTCATTCAGCTCCGGTTCCCAACGATCAAGGCGAGTTACATGATCCCCCA
TGTTGTGCAAAAAAGCGGTTAGCTCCTTCGGTCCTCCGATCGTTGTCAGAAGTAAGTTGGCCGCAGTGTT
ATCACTCATGGTTATGGCAGCACTGCATAATTCTCTTACTGTCATGCCATCCGTAAGATGCTTTTCTGTG
ACTGGTGAGTACTCAACCAAGTCATTCTGAGAATAGTGTATGCGGCGACCGAGTTGCTCTTGCCCGGCGT
CAATACGGGATAATACCGCGCCACATAGCAGAACTTTAAAAGTGCTCATCATTGGAAAACGTTCTTCGGG
GCGAAAACTCTCAAGGATCTTACCGCTGTTGAGATCCAGTTCGATGTAACCCACTCGTGCACCCAACTGA
TCTTCAGCATCTTTTACTTTCACCAGCGTTTCTGGGTGAGCAAAAACAGGAAGGCAAAATGCCGCAAAAA
AGGGAATAAGGGCGACACGGAAATGTTGAATACTCATACTCTTCCTTTTTCAATATTATTGAAGCATTTA
TCAGGGTTATTGTCTCATGAGCGGATACATATTTGAATGTATTTAGAAAAATAAACAAATAGGGGTTCCG
CGCACATTTCCCCGAAAAGTGCCACCTGACGTCTAAGAAACCATTATTATCATGACATTAACCTATAAAA
ATAGGCGTATCACGAGGCCCTTTCGTC
Features (pLannotate 1.2.2; 10 found; start..end, strand, type, name):
    137..236     +  misc_feature   bom (fragment): basis of mobility region from pBR322
    242..399     -  CDS            lacZα (fragment): LacZα fragment of β-galactosidase; lacZ fragment
    630..646     -  protein_bind   lac operator: The lac repressor binds to the lac operator to inhibit transcription in E. coli. This inhibition can be relieved by adding lactose or isopropyl-β-D-thiogalactopyranoside (IPTG). lac repressor encoded by lacI
    654..684     -  promoter       lac promoter: promoter for the E. coli lac operon
    699..720     -  protein_bind   CAP binding site: CAP binding activates transcription in the presence of cAMP. E. coli catabolite activator protein
    733..825     -  CDS            lacI (fragment): lac repressor; lacI; The lac repressor binds to the lac operator to inhibit transcription in E. coli. This inhibition can be relieved by adding lactose or isopropyl-β-D-thiogalactopyranoside (IPTG).
   1008..1596    -  rep_origin     ori: high-copy-number ColE1/pMB1/pBR322/pUC origin of replication
   1767..2627    -  CDS            AmpR: β-lactamase; bla; confers resistance to ampicillin, carbenicillin, and related antibiotics
   2628..2732    -  promoter       AmpR promoter: bla
   2827..35      +  CDS            rop (fragment) (across the origin): Rop protein, which maintains plasmids at low copy number; rop
