[The description below was written by a language model from this plasmid's Addgene catalogue record and pLannotate feature annotations shown in this document.]
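Description:
TAL039 is a small bacterial cloning plasmid that stores a single building block for assembling TAL effector repeat arrays, from a collection associated with work on engineered TALENs for targeted gene disruption in somatic zebrafish cells. The backbone is pUC57-ΔBsaI, a pUC57 derivative in which a silent valine codon change removes the vector's extra BsaI site. That position falls within the annotated ampicillin resistance gene. Presumably the site was removed so that type IIS digestion during assembly cuts only where intended, though the record does not spell this out. The plasmid replicates in E. coli from a high-copy ColE1/pUC-type origin and is selected with ampicillin through the β-lactamase gene and its native promoter.

The insert is only 119 bp and is catalogued as a "Type I C-terminal (G/NN)" unit. This naming suggests a terminal TAL repeat module carrying the NN repeat-variable diresidue, used to specify guanine at the end of a target site. It was cloned between BbsI, which was destroyed in the process, and BamHI, which was retained. The automated feature table covers the full 2,827 nt depositor sequence but annotates only backbone elements: the lac promoter, operator and CAP binding site, a lacZα fragment, and short fragments of lacI, rop and the bom region. The TAL repeat itself is not annotated, though it most likely lies in the unannotated gap between the lacZα fragment and the lac operator.

The plasmid has no eukaryotic promoter, nuclease domain or expression cassette, so it is not an expression construct. It serves as an archival source of one repeat module, to be excised and joined with other units to build custom TAL arrays, which would then be moved into a separate vector for expression as TALENs.
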