Addgene plasmid #32277: TAL039
Depositing lab: Keith Joung. Depositing organization: Massachusetts General Hospital. Publication: Targeted gene disruption in somatic zebrafish cells using engineered TALENs. Sander JD, Cade L, Khayter C, Reyon D, Peterson RT, Joung JK, Yeh JR. Nat Biotechnol. 2011 Aug 5;29(8):697-8. doi: 10.1038/nbt.1934. PubMed 21822241.
Backbone
  Vector backbone: pUC57-ΔBsaI
  Backbone size w/o insert (bp): 2708
  Modifications to backbone: Silent valine mutation (C->G) at position 1794 to destroy alternate BsaI restriction site in pUC57
Growth in bacteria
  Bacterial resistance: Ampicillin, 100 μg/mL
  Growth temperature: 37°C
  Growth strain: XL1 Blue
  Copy number: High Copy
Gene/Insert
  Gene/Insert name: TAL039 (alt names: Type I C-terminal- (G/NN); ε' / NNN / G)
  Insert size (bp): 119
  Cloning method: Restriction Enzyme; 5′ cloning site BbsI (destroyed during cloning); 3′ cloning site BamHI (not destroyed)
  Sequencing primers: 5′ OK163
Terms and licenses: Academic/Nonprofit Terms; Industry Terms: Not Available to Industry
How to cite: TAL039 was a gift from Keith Joung (Addgene plasmid # 32277 ; http://n2t.net/addgene:32277 ; RRID:Addgene_32277)
