>Addgene plasmid #32277 | TAL039 | addgene partial sequence | sequence record 37811 | LacZ-F2 5'-cctcttcgctattacgccag-3'
ACGCCAGGGTTTTCCCAGTCACGACGTTGTAAAACGACGGCCAGTGAATTCGAGCTCGGTACCTCGCGAA
TGCATCTAGAGAAGACAACTGACCCCAGACCAGGTAGTCGCAATCGCGAACAATAATGGGGGAAAGCAAG
CCCTGGAAACCGTGCAAAGGTTGTTGCCGGTCCTTTGTCAAGACCACGGCCTGAAGAGACCGGATCCCGG
GCCCGTCGACTGCAGAGGCCTGCATGCAAGCTTGGCGTAATCATGGTCATAGCTGTTTCCTGTGTGAAAT
TGTTATCCGCTCACAATTCCACACAACATACGAGCCGGAAGCATAAAGTGTAAAGCCTGGGGTGCCTAAT
GAGTGAGCTAACTCACATTAATTGCGTTGCGCTCACTGCCCGCTTTCCAGTCGGGAAACCTGTCGTGCCA
GCTGCATTAATGAATCGGCCAACGCGCGGGGAGAGGCGGTTTGCGTATTGGGCGCTCTTCCGCTTCCTCG
CTCACTGACTCGCTGCGCTCGGTCGTTCGGCTGCGGCGAGCGGTATCAGCTCACTCAAAGGCGGTAATAC
GGTTATCCACAGAATCAGGGGATAACGCAGGAAAGAACATGTGAGCAAAAGGCCAGCAAAAGGCCAGGAA
CCGTAAAAAGGCCGCGTTGCTGGCGTTTTTCCATAGGCTCCGCCCCCCTGACGAGCATCACAAAAATCGA
CGCTCAAGTCAGAGGTGGCGAAACCCGACAGGACTATAAAGATACCAGGCGTTTCCCCCTGGAAGCTCCC
TCGTGCGCTCTCCTGTTCCGACCCTGCCGCTTACCGGATACCTGTCCGCCTTTCTCCCTTCGGGAAGCGT
GGCGCTTTCTCATAGCTCACGCTGTA
